Addgene plasmid #125577: pCAG-iCre
Purpose: Expresses iCre under the CAG promoter in mammalian cells.
Depositing lab: Takeshi Imai. Depositing organization: Kyushu University. Publication: Activity-dependent local protection and lateral inhibition control synaptic competition in developing mitral cells in mice. Fujimoto S, Leiwe MN, Aihara S, Sakaguchi R, Muroyama Y, Kobayakawa R, Kobayakawa K, Saito T, Imai T. Dev Cell. 2023 Jul 24;58(14):1221-1236.e7. doi: 10.1016/j.devcel.2023.05.004. Epub 2023 Jun 7. PubMed 37290446.
Backbone
  Vector backbone: pCAG
  Vector type: Mammalian Expression
Growth in bacteria
  Bacterial resistance: Ampicillin, 100 μg/mL
  Growth temperature: 37°C
  Growth strain: DH5alpha
  Copy number: High Copy
Gene/Insert
  Gene/Insert name: iCre
  Species: Bacteriophage P1
Resource information
  A portion of this plasmid was derived from a plasmid made by: pCAG vector is derived from Addgene #14797. iCre is from Sprengel lab.
Terms and licenses: Academic/Nonprofit Terms; Industry Terms: Not Available to Industry
Depositor comments: Please visit https://www.biorxiv.org/content/10.1101/625616v2 for bioRxiv preprint.
How to cite: pCAG-iCre was a gift from Takeshi Imai (Addgene plasmid # 125577 ; http://n2t.net/addgene:125577 ; RRID:Addgene_125577)
