[The description below was written by a language model from this plasmid's Addgene catalogue record and pLannotate feature annotations shown in this document.]
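Description:
pCAG-iCre is a 5,861-nt mammalian expression plasmid built on the pCAG backbone that drives constitutive expression of iCre, a codon-improved version of the Cre recombinase from bacteriophage P1. It is maintained in E. coli as a high-copy plasmid through a ColE1/pUC-type origin of replication and is selected with ampicillin via the β-lactamase gene under its own bla promoter. Remnants of the lac promoter/operator region, short lacI fragments, and an SV40 origin with a partial SV40 promoter and an SV40 poly(A) signal are also annotated in the backbone. These appear to be carry-over vector sequences rather than functional parts of the expression unit, although the SV40 origin can support episomal replication in cells expressing large T antigen.

The expression cassette is the classic CAG arrangement: the human cytomegalovirus immediate-early enhancer, the chicken β-actin promoter (which spans the numbering origin of the circular sequence), and a chimeric chicken β-actin/rabbit β-globin intron, together giving strong, broadly active transcription in mammalian cells. The Cre coding sequence follows, and transcripts are terminated by the rabbit β-globin polyadenylation signal. The short "HBB" fragments flagged on either side of the recombinase most likely reflect β-globin exon sequence belonging to the intron and 3′ untranslated regions of the CAG vector rather than intended fusion partners. No epitope tag or reporter is annotated.

Once expressed, Cre catalyses site-specific recombination between 34-bp loxP sites, so the plasmid serves to excise, invert or activate floxed alleles and Cre-dependent reporter or effector cassettes in transfected mammalian cells. The associated publication concerns synaptic competition in developing mouse mitral cells, but the record does not state the delivery method.
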