Features (pLannotate 1.2.2; 18 found; start..end, strand, type, name):
    160..1176    +  intron         chimeric intron: chimera between introns from chicken β-actin and rabbit β-globin
   1174..1266    +  CDS            HBB (fragment): HBB_LEPEU - Experimental evidence at protein level: Swiss-Prot protein existence level 1. Involved in oxygen transport from the lung to the various peripheral tissues. From Lepus europaeus (European hare).
   1267..2292    +  CDS            cre: RECR_BPP1 - Experimental evidence at protein level: Swiss-Prot protein existence level 1. Catalyzes site-specific recombination between two 34-base- pair LOXP sites. Its role is to maintain the phage genome as a monomeric unit-copy plasmid in the lysogenic state. From Escherichia phage P1 (Bacteriophage P1).
   2304..2375    +  CDS            HBB (fragment): HBB_PONPY - Experimental evidence at transcript level: Swiss-Prot protein existence level 2. Involved in oxygen transport from the lung to the various peripheral tissues. From Pongo pygmaeus (Bornean orangutan).
   2446..2501    +  polyA_signal   β-globin poly(A) signal: rabbit β-globin polyadenylation signal (Gil and Proudfoot, 1987)
   2886..2902    -  protein_bind   lac operator: The lac repressor binds to the lac operator to inhibit transcription in E. coli. This inhibition can be relieved by adding lactose or isopropyl-β-D-thiogalactopyranoside (IPTG). lac repressor encoded by lacI
   2910..2940    -  promoter       lac promoter: promoter for the E. coli lac operon
   2955..2976    -  protein_bind   CAP binding site: CAP binding activates transcription in the presence of cAMP. E. coli catabolite activator protein
   2989..3028    -  CDS            lacI (fragment): lac repressor; lacI; The lac repressor binds to the lac operator to inhibit transcription in E. coli. This inhibition can be relieved by adding lactose or isopropyl-β-D-thiogalactopyranoside (IPTG).
   3035..3057    +  promoter       SV40 promoter (fragment): SV40 enhancer and early promoter
   3081..3216    +  rep_origin     SV40 ori: SV40 origin of replication
   3236..3370    +  polyA_signal   SV40 poly(A) signal: SV40 polyadenylation signal
   3372..3426    -  CDS            lacI (fragment): lac repressor; lacI; The lac repressor binds to the lac operator to inhibit transcription in E. coli. This inhibition can be relieved by adding lactose or isopropyl-β-D-thiogalactopyranoside (IPTG).
   3609..4197    -  rep_origin     ori: high-copy-number ColE1/pMB1/pBR322/pUC origin of replication
   4368..5228    -  CDS            AmpR: β-lactamase; bla; confers resistance to ampicillin, carbenicillin, and related antibiotics
   5229..5333    -  promoter       AmpR promoter: bla
   5364..5743    +  enhancer       CMV enhancer: human cytomegalovirus immediate early enhancer
   5745..159     +  promoter       chicken β-actin promoter (across the origin): No description available
>Addgene plasmid #125577 | pCAG-iCre | addgene full sequence | sequence record 243969 | Addgene NGS Result
GGGGGCGCGCCAGGCGGGGCGGGGCGGGGCGAGGGGCGGGGCGGGGCGAGGCGGAGAGGTGCGGCGGCAG
CCAATCAGAGCGGCGCGCTCCGAAAGTTTCCTTTTATGGCGAGGCGGCGGCGGCGGCGGCCCTATAAAAA
GCGAAGCGCGCGGCGGGCGGGAGTCGCTGCGCGCTGCCTTCGCCCCGTGCCCCGCTCCGCCGCCGCCTCG
CGCCGCCCGCCCCGGCTCTGACTGACCGCGTTACTCCCACAGGTGAGCGGGCGGGACGGCCCTTCTCCTC
CGGGCTGTAATTAGCGCTTGGTTTAATGACGGCTTGTTTCTTTTCTGTGGCTGCGTGAAAGCCTTGAGGG
GCTCCGGGAGGGCCCTTTGTGCGGGGGGAGCGGCTCGGGGGGTGCGTGCGTGTGTGTGTGCGTGGGGAGC
GCCGCGTGCGGCTCCGCGCTGCCCGGCGGCTGTGAGCGCTGCGGGCGCGGCGCGGGGCTTTGTGCGCTCC
GCAGTGTGCGCGAGGGGAGCGCGGCCGGGGGCGGTGCCCCGCGGTGCGGGGGGGGCTGCGAGGGGAACAA
AGGCTGCGTGCGGGGTGTGTGCGTGGGGGGGTGAGCAGGGGGTGTGGGCGCGTCGGTCGGGCTGCAACCC
CCCCTGCACCCCCCTCCCCGAGTTGCTGAGCACGGCCCGGCTTCGGGTGCGGGGCTCCGTACGGGGCGTG
GCGCGGGGCTCGCCGTGCCGGGCGGGGGGTGGCGGCAGGTGGGGGTGCCGGGCGGGGCGGGGCCGCCTCG
GGCCGGGGAGGGCTCGGGGGAGGGGCGCGGCGGCCCCCGGAGCGCCGGCGGCTGTCGAGGCGCGGCGAGC
CGCAGCCATTGCCTTTTATGGTAATCGTGCGAGAGGGCGCAGGGACTTCCTTTGTCCCAAATCTGTGCGG
AGCCGAAATCTGGGAGGCGCCGCCGCACCCCCTCTAGCGGGCGCGGGGCGAAGCGGTGCGGCGCCGGCAG
GAAGGAAATGGGCGGGGAGGGCCTTCGTGCGTCGCCGCGCCGCCGTCCCCTTCTCCCTCTCCAGCCTCGG
GGCTGTCCGCGGGGGGACGGCTGCCTTCGGGGGGGACGGGGCAGGGCGGGGTTCGGCTTCTGGCGTGTGA
CCGGCGGCTCTAGAGCCTCTGCTAACCATGTTCATGCCTTCTTCTTTTTCCTACAGCTCCTGGGCAACGT
GCTGGTTATTGTGCTGTCTCATCATTTTGGCAAAGAATTCGCCACCATGATGGTGCCCAAGAAGAAGAGG
AAAGTCTCCAACCTGCTGACTGTGCACCAAAACCTGCCTGCCCTCCCTGTGGATGCCACCTCTGATGAAG
TCAGGAAGAACCTGATGGACATGTTCAGGGACAGGCAGGCCTTCTCTGAACACACCTGGAAGATGCTCCT
GTCTGTGTGCAGATCCTGGGCTGCCTGGTGCAAGCTGAACAACAGGAAATGGTTCCCTGCTGAACCTGAG
GATGTGAGGGACTACCTCCTGTACCTGCAAGCCAGAGGCCTGGCTGTGAAGACCATCCAACAGCACCTGG
GCCAGCTCAACATGCTGCACAGGAGATCTGGCCTGCCTCGCCCTTCTGACTCCAATGCTGTGTCCCTGGT
GATGAGGAGAATCAGAAAGGAGAATGTGGATGCTGGGGAGAGAGCCAAGCAGGCCCTGGCCTTTGAACGC
ACTGACTTTGACCAAGTCAGATCCCTGATGGAGAACTCTGACAGATGCCAGGACATCAGGAACCTGGCCT
TCCTGGGCATTGCCTACAACACCCTGCTGCGCATTGCCGAAATTGCCAGAATCAGAGTGAAGGACATCTC
CCGCACCGATGGTGGGAGAATGCTGATCCACATTGGCAGGACCAAGACCCTGGTGTCCACAGCTGGTGTG
GAGAAGGCCCTGTCCCTGGGGGTTACCAAGCTGGTGGAGAGATGGATCTCTGTGTCTGGTGTGGCTGATG
ACCCCAACAACTACCTGTTCTGCCGGGTCAGAAAGAATGGTGTGGCTGCCCCTTCTGCCACCTCCCAACT
GTCCACCCGGGCCCTGGAAGGGATCTTTGAGGCCACCCACCGCCTGATCTATGGTGCCAAGGATGACTCT
GGGCAGAGATACCTGGCCTGGTCTGGCCACTCTGCCAGAGTGGGTGCTGCCAGGGACATGGCCAGGGCTG
GTGTGTCCATCCCTGAAATCATGCAGGCTGGTGGCTGGACCAATGTGAACATTGTGATGAACTACATCAG
AAACCTGGACTCTGAGACTGGGGCCATGGTGAGGCTGCTCGAGGATGGGGACTGAGCGGCCGCACTCCTC
AGGTGCAGGCTGCCTATCAGAAGGTGGTGGCTGGTGTGGCCAATGCCCTGGCTCACAAATACCACTGAGA
TCTTTTTCCCTCTGCCAAAAATTATGGGGACATCATGAAGCCCCTTGAGCATCTGACTTCTGGCTAATAA
AGGAAATTTATTTTCATTGCAATAGTGTGTTGGAATTTTTTGTGTCTCTCACTCGGAAGGACATATGGGA
GGGCAAATCATTTAAAACATCAGAATGAGTATTTGGTTTAGAGTTTGGCAACATATGCCCATATGCTGGC
TGCCATGAACAAAGGTTGGCTATAAAGAGGTCATCAGTATATGAAACAGCCCCCTGCTGTCCATTCCTTA
TTCCATAGAAAAGCCTTGACTTGAGGTTAGATTTTTTTTATATTTTGTTTTGTGTTATTTTTTTCTTTAA
CATCCCTAAAATTTTCCTTACATGTTTTACTAGCCAGATTTTTCCTCCTCTCCTGACTACTCCCAGTCAT
AGCTGTCCCTCTTCTCTTATGGAGATCCCTCGACCTGCAGCCCAAGCTTGGCGTAATCATGGTCATAGCT
GTTTCCTGTGTGAAATTGTTATCCGCTCACAATTCCACACAACATACGAGCCGGAAGCATAAAGTGTAAA
GCCTGGGGTGCCTAATGAGTGAGCTAACTCACATTAATTGCGTTGCGCTCACTGCCCGCTTTCCAGTCGG
GAAACCTGTCGTGCCAGCGGATCCGCATCTCAATTAGTCAGCAACCATAGTCCCGCCCCTAACTCCGCCC
ATCCCGCCCCTAACTCCGCCCAGTTCCGCCCATTCTCCGCCCCATGGCTGACTAATTTTTTTTATTTATG
CAGAGGCCGAGGCCGCCTCGGCCTCTGAGCTATTCCAGAAGTAGTGAGGAGGCTTTTTTGGAGGCCTAGG
CTTTTGCAAAAAGCTAACTTGTTTATTGCAGCTTATAATGGTTACAAATAAAGCAATAGCATCACAAATT
TCACAAATAAAGCATTTTTTTCACTGCATTCTAGTTGTGGTTTGTCCAAACTCATCAATGTATCTTATCA
TGTCTGGATCCGCTGCATTAATGAATCGGCCAACGCGCGGGGAGAGGCGGTTTGCGTATTGGGCGCTCTT
CCGCTTCCTCGCTCACTGACTCGCTGCGCTCGGTCGTTCGGCTGCGGCGAGCGGTATCAGCTCACTCAAA
GGCGGTAATACGGTTATCCACAGAATCAGGGGATAACGCAGGAAAGAACATGTGAGCAAAAGGCCAGCAA
AAGGCCAGGAACCGTAAAAAGGCCGCGTTGCTGGCGTTTTTCCATAGGCTCCGCCCCCCTGACGAGCATC
ACAAAAATCGACGCTCAAGTCAGAGGTGGCGAAACCCGACAGGACTATAAAGATACCAGGCGTTTCCCCC
TGGAAGCTCCCTCGTGCGCTCTCCTGTTCCGACCCTGCCGCTTACCGGATACCTGTCCGCCTTTCTCCCT
TCGGGAAGCGTGGCGCTTTCTCATAGCTCACGCTGTAGGTATCTCAGTTCGGTGTAGGTCGTTCGCTCCA
AGCTGGGCTGTGTGCACGAACCCCCCGTTCAGCCCGACCGCTGCGCCTTATCCGGTAACTATCGTCTTGA
GTCCAACCCGGTAAGACACGACTTATCGCCACTGGCAGCAGCCACTGGTAACAGGATTAGCAGAGCGAGG
TATGTAGGCGGTGCTACAGAGTTCTTGAAGTGGTGGCCTAACTACGGCTACACTAGAAGAACAGTATTTG
GTATCTGCGCTCTGCTGAAGCCAGTTACCTTCGGAAAAAGAGTTGGTAGCTCTTGATCCGGCAAACAAAC
CACCGCTGGTAGCGGTGGTTTTTTTGTTTGCAAGCAGCAGATTACGCGCAGAAAAAAAGGATCTCAAGAA
GATCCTTTGATCTTTTCTACGGGGTCTGACGCTCAGTGGAACGAAAACTCACGTTAAGGGATTTTGGTCA
TGAGATTATCAAAAAGGATCTTCACCTAGATCCTTTTAAATTAAAAATGAAGTTTTAAATCAATCTAAAG
TATATATGAGTAAACTTGGTCTGACAGTTACCAATGCTTAATCAGTGAGGCACCTATCTCAGCGATCTGT
CTATTTCGTTCATCCATAGTTGCCTGACTCCCCGTCGTGTAGATAACTACGATACGGGAGGGCTTACCAT
CTGGCCCCAGTGCTGCAATGATACCGCGAGACCCACGCTCACCGGCTCCAGATTTATCAGCAATAAACCA
GCCAGCCGGAAGGGCCGAGCGCAGAAGTGGTCCTGCAACTTTATCCGCCTCCATCCAGTCTATTAATTGT
TGCCGGGAAGCTAGAGTAAGTAGTTCGCCAGTTAATAGTTTGCGCAACGTTGTTGCCATTGCTACAGGCA
TCGTGGTGTCACGCTCGTCGTTTGGTATGGCTTCATTCAGCTCCGGTTCCCAACGATCAAGGCGAGTTAC
ATGATCCCCCATGTTGTGCAAAAAAGCGGTTAGCTCCTTCGGTCCTCCGATCGTTGTCAGAAGTAAGTTG
GCCGCAGTGTTATCACTCATGGTTATGGCAGCACTGCATAATTCTCTTACTGTCATGCCATCCGTAAGAT
GCTTTTCTGTGACTGGTGAGTACTCAACCAAGTCATTCTGAGAATAGTGTATGCGGCGACCGAGTTGCTC
TTGCCCGGCGTCAATACGGGATAATACCGCGCCACATAGCAGAACTTTAAAAGTGCTCATCATTGGAAAA
CGTTCTTCGGGGCGAAAACTCTCAAGGATCTTACCGCTGTTGAGATCCAGTTCGATGTAACCCACTCGTG
CACCCAACTGATCTTCAGCATCTTTTACTTTCACCAGCGTTTCTGGGTGAGCAAAAACAGGAAGGCAAAA
TGCCGCAAAAAAGGGAATAAGGGCGACACGGAAATGTTGAATACTCATACTCTTCCTTTTTCAATATTAT
TGAAGCATTTATCAGGGTTATTGTCTCATGAGCGGATACATATTTGAATGTATTTAGAAAAATAAACAAA
TAGGGGTTCCGCGCACATTTCCCCGAAAAGTGCCACCTGGGTCGACATTGATTATTGACTAGTTATTAAT
AGTAATCAATTACGGGGTCATTAGTTCATAGCCCATATATGGAGTTCCGCGTTACATAACTTACGGTAAA
TGGCCCGCCTGGCTGACCGCCCAACGACCCCCGCCCATTGACGTCAATAATGACGTATGTTCCCATAGTA
ACGCCAATAGGGACTTTCCATTGACGTCAATGGGTGGAGTATTTACGGTAAACTGCCCACTTGGCAGTAC
ATCAAGTGTATCATATGCCAAGTACGCCCCCTATTGACGTCAATGACGGTAAATGGCCCGCCTGGCATTA
TGCCCAGTACATGACCTTATGGGACTTTCCTACTTGGCAGTACATCTACGTATTAGTCATCGCTATTACC
ATGGTCGAGGTGAGCCCCACGTTCTGCTTCACTCTCCCCATCTCCCCCCCCTCCCCACCCCCAATTTTGT
ATTTATTTATTTTTTAATTATTTTGTGCAGCGATGGGGGCGGGGGGGGGGG
